>Addgene plasmid #43049 | I-CCCG | depositor partial sequence | sequence record 58314 | I-CCCG sequence 424 bps
CGTCTCCTGACCCCAGAGCAGGTCGTGGCGATCGCAAGCCACGACGGAGGAAAGCAAGCCTTGGAAACAG
TACAGAGGCTGTTGCCTGTGCTGTGCCAAGCGCACGGACTCACCCCAGAGCAGGTCGTGGCGATCGCAAG
CCACGACGGAGGAAAGCAAGCCTTGGAAACAGTACAGAGGCTGTTGCCTGTGCTGTGCCAAGCGCACGGC
CTCACCCCAGAGCAGGTCGTGGCGATCGCAAGCCACGACGGAGGAAAGCAAGCCTTGGAAACAGTACAGA
GGCTGTTGCCTGTGCTGTGCCAAGCGCACGGATTAACCCCAGAGCAGGTCGTGGCAATCGCGAGCAATAA
CGGCGGAAAACAGGCTTTGGAAACGGTGCAGAGGCTCCTTCCAGTGCTGTGCCAAGCGCACGGCTTAAGA
GACG
