>Addgene plasmid #43049 | I-CCCG | addgene partial sequence | sequence record 59909 | M13-F20 5'-TGTAAAACGACGGCCAGT-3'
CTATAGGGCGAATTGGGCCCTCTAGATGCATGCTCGAGCGGCCGCCAGTGTGATGGATATCTGCAGAATT
CGCCCTTATATAGATGCCGTCCTAGCGCGTCTCCTGACCCCAGAGCAGGTCGTGGCGATCGCAAGCCACG
ACGGAGGAAAGCAAGCCTTGGAAACAGTACAGAGGCTGTTGCCTGTGCTGTGCCAAGCGCACGGACTCAC
CCCAGAGCAGGTCGTGGCGATCGCAAGCCACGACGGAGGAAAGCAAGCCTTGGAAACAGTACAGAGGCTG
TTGCCTGTGCTGTGCCAAGCGCACGGCCTCACCCCAGAGCAGGTCGTGGCGATCGCAAGCCACGACGGAG
GAAAGCAAGCCTTGGAAACAGTACAGAGGCTGTTGCCTGTGCTGTGCCAAGCGCACGGATTAACCCCAGA
GCAGGTCGTGGCAATCGCGAGCAATAACGGCGGAAAACAGGCTTTGGAAACGGTGCAGAGGCTCCTTCCA
GTGCTGTGCCAAGCGCACGGCTTAAGAGACGTGGGCACAGGAAAGATACTTAAGGGCGAATTCCAGCACA
CTGGCGGCCGTTACTAGTGGATCCGAGCTCGGTACCAAGCTTGATGCATAGCTTGAGTATTCTATAGTGT
CACCTAAATAGCTTGGCGTAATCATGGTCATAGCTGTTTCCTGTGTGAAATTGTTATCCGCTCACAATTC
CACACAACATACGAGCCGGAAGCATAAAGTGTAAAGCCTGGGGTGCCTAATGAGTGAGCTAACTCACATT
AATTGCGTTGCGCTCACTGCCCGCTTTCCAGTCGGGAAACCTGTCGTGCCAGCTGCATTAATGAATCGGC
CAACGCGCGGGGAGAGGCGGTTTGCGTATTGGGCGCTCTTCCGCTTCCTCGCTCACTGACTCGCTGCGCT
CGGTCGTTCGGCTGCG
