[The description below was written by a language model from this plasmid's Addgene catalogue record.]
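Description:
I-CCCG is a bacterial cloning plasmid built on the commercial pCRII-TOPO backbone (about 4.0 kb without insert), into which a 424 bp synthetic fragment was introduced by TOPO cloning. It is a high-copy plasmid maintained in E. coli and is listed as carrying both ampicillin and kanamycin resistance, consistent with the dual markers of this backbone. The insert can be read with T7 and M13 reverse primers, which flank the TOPO cloning site. No mammalian promoter, reporter or expression cassette is recorded, and the vector type indicates that it serves purely as a storage and propagation vehicle for the insert rather than as an expression construct.

The record gives no annotation of the insert beyond its name, synthetic origin and size, and no feature table is provided. The associated publication describes a TALEN genome-editing system for generating human stem cell-based disease models, so the plasmid is evidently one component of that toolkit. The name suggests a pre-assembled block of TAL effector repeat modules recognising the four-base sequence CCCG, with the "I" prefix perhaps marking its position in an ordered assembly; the insert size is roughly what four tandem repeats would occupy. This interpretation is an inference from the name and context and is not stated in the record. On that reading, the fragment would be excised or amplified and joined with other such library modules to build a full custom DNA-binding array in a separate TALEN expression backbone. The mechanism of assembly and any flanking restriction sites are not specified.
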