Addgene plasmid #43049: I-CCCG
Depositing lab: Chad Cowan & Kiran Musunuru. Depositing organization: Harvard University. Publication: A TALEN Genome-Editing System for Generating Human Stem Cell-Based Disease Models. Ding Q, Lee YK, Schaefer EA, Peters DT, Veres A, Kim K, Kuperwasser N, Motola DL, Meissner TB, Hendriks WT, Trevisan M, Gupta RM, Moisan A, Banks E, Friesen M, Schinzel RT, Xia F, Tang A, Xia Y, Figueroa E, Wann A, Ahfeldt T, Daheron L, Zhang F, Rubin LL, Peng LF, Chung RT, Musunuru K, Cowan CA. Cell Stem Cell. 2012 Dec 12. pii: S1934-5909(12)00645-5. doi: 10.1016/j.stem.2012.11.011. PubMed 23246482.
Backbone
  Vector backbone: pCRII-TOPO
  Backbone manufacturer: Invitrogen
  Backbone size w/o insert (bp): 3973
  Vector type: Bacterial Cloning
Growth in bacteria
  Bacterial resistance: Ampicillin and Kanamycin, 100 & 50 μg/mL
  Growth temperature: 37°C
  Growth strain: Top10
  Copy number: High Copy
Gene/Insert
  Gene/Insert name: I-CCCG
  Species: Synthetic
  Insert size (bp): 424
  Cloning method: TOPO Cloning
  Sequencing primers: 5′ T7; 3′ M13-rev
Terms and licenses: Academic/Nonprofit Terms; Industry Terms: Not Available to Industry
How to cite: I-CCCG was a gift from Chad Cowan & Kiran Musunuru (Addgene plasmid # 43049 ; http://n2t.net/addgene:43049 ; RRID:Addgene_43049)
